>Addgene plasmid #113055 | rat Kv3.1-HA | addgene full sequence | sequence record 217435 | Addgene NGS Result
GTGATGCGGTTTTGGCAGTACACCAATGGGCGTGGATAGCGGTTTGACTCACGGGGATTTCCAAGTCTCC
ACCCCATTGACGTCAATGGGAGTTTGTTTTGGCACCAAAATCAACGGGACTTTCCAAAATGTCGTAACAA
CTGCGATCGCCCGCCCCGTTGACGCAAATGGGCGGTAGGCGTGTACGGTGGGAGGTCTATATAAGCAGAG
CTCGTTTAGTGAACCGTCAGATCACTAGAAGCTTTATTGCGGTAGTTTATCACAGTTAAATTGCTAACGC
AGTCAGTGCTTCTGACACAACAGTCTCGAACTTAAGCTGCAGTGACTCTCTTAAGGTAGCCTTGCAGAAG
TTGGTCGTGAGGCACTGGGCAGGTAAGTATCAAGGTTACAAGACAGGTTTAAGGAGACCAATAGAAACTG
GGCTTGTCGAGACAGAGAAGACTCTTGCGTTTCTGATAGGCACCTATTGGTCTTACTGACATCCACTTTG
CCTTTCTCTCCACAGGTGTCCACTCCCAGTTCAATTACAGCTCTTAAGGCTAGAGTACTTAATACGACTC
ACTATAGGCTAGCCTCGAGCCACCATGGGCCAAGGGGACGAGAGCGAGCGCATCGTGATCAACGTGGGCG
GCACGCGCCACCAGACGTACCGCTCGACGCTGCGCACGCTGCCCGGCACGCGGCTTGCCTGGCTGGCGGA
GCCGGACGCCCACAGCCACTTCGACTATGACCCGCGCGCTGACGAGTTCTTCTTCGACCGCCACCCGGGC
GTCTTCGCTCACATCCTGAACTATTACCGCACCGGCAAGTTACACTGCCCGGCCGACGTGTGCGGGCCGC
TCTACGAGGAGGAGCTGGCCTTCTGGGGCATCGACGAGACGGACGTGGAGCCCTGCTGCTGGATGACGTA
TCGCCAGCACCGCGACGCTGAGGAGGCGCTGGACAGCTTTGGTGGCGCGCCCTTGGACAACAGCGCCGAC
GACGCGGACGCCGACGGCCCCGGCGACTCGGGCGACGGCGAGGACGAGCTGGAGATGACCAAGAGATTGG
CGCTCAGTGACTCCCCAGATGGCCGGCCTGGCGGCTTCTGGCGCCGCTGGCAGCCACGCATCTGGGCACT
GTTCGAGGACCCCTACTCATCCCGCTATGCGCGGTACGTGGCCTTTGCCTCCCTCTTCTTCATCCTGGTC
TCCATCACAACCTTCTGTCTGGAGACCCACGAGCGCTTCAACCCCATCGTGAACAAGACAGAAATTGAGA
ACGTTCGAAATGGCACACAAGTGCGGTACTACCGGGAAGCGGAGACGGAGGCCTTCCTCACCTACATCGA
GGGTGTCTGCGTGGTCTGGTTCACCTTCGAGTTCCTCATGCGTGTTGTCTTCTGTCCCAACAAGGTGGAG
TTCATCAAGAACTCCCTCAATATCATTGACTTCGTGGCCATCCTCCCCTTCTACCTGGAGGTGGGCCTAA
GTGGCCTGTCCTCCAAAGCTGCCAAGGACGTGCTAGGCTTCCTGCGCGTCGTGCGCTTCGTGCGCATCCT
CCGTATCTTCAAGCTGACCCGCCATTTTGTGGGCCTGCGGGTCCTGGGCCACACGCTCCGTGCCAGCACC
AACGAGTTCCTGCTGCTTATCAACTTCCTGGCCCTGGGTGTGCTCATCTTTGCCACCATGATCTACTATG
CTGAGAGGATAGGGGCACAGCCCAATGACCCCAGCGCCAGCGAACACACACACTTTAAAAATATCCCCAT
CGGCTTCTGGTGGGCTGTGGTCACCATGACGACACTGGGCTATGGAGACATGTATCCTCAGACGTGGTCT
GGGATGTTGGTGGGAGCACTGTGCGCCCTGGCTGGTGTGCTGACCATTGCCATGCCGGTGCCCGTCATCG
TGAACAATTTTGGGATGTACTACTCTCTAGCCATGGCTAAGCAGAAACTACCAAAGAAAAAAAAGAAGCA
TATTCCGCGGCCACCACAGCTGGGATCTCCCAATTATTGTAAATCTGTCGTAAACTCTCCACACCACAGT
ACTCAGAGTGACACATGTCCGCTGGCCCAGGAAGAAATTTTAGAAATTAACAGAGCAGATTCCAAACTGA
ATGGGGAGGTGGCGAAGGCCGCGCTGGCGAACGAAGACTGCCCCCACATAGACCAGGCCCTCACTCCCGA
TGAGGGCCTGCCCTTTACCCGCTCGGGCACCCGCGAGAGATACGGACCCTGCTTCCTCTTATCAACCGGG
GAGTACGCGTGCCCGCCTGGTGGAGGAATGAGAAAGGATCTTTGCAAAGAAAGCCCTGTCATTGCTAAGT
ATATGCCGACAGAGGCTGTGAGAGTGACTGAATTCTACCCATACGATGTTCCAGATTACGCTTAGGCGGC
CGCTTCCCTTTAGTGAGGGTTAATGCTTCGAGCAGACATGATAAGATACATTGATGAGTTTGGACAAACC
ACAACTAGAATGCAGTGAAAAAAATGCTTTATTTGTGAAATTTGTGATGCTATTGCTTTATTTGTAACCA
TTATAAGCTGCAATAAACAAGTTAACAACAACAATTGCATTCATTTTATGTTTCAGGTTCAGGGGGAGAT
GTGGGAGGTTTTTTAAAGCAAGTAAAACCTCTACAAATGTGGTAAAATCCGATAAGGATCGATCCGGGCT
GGCGTAATAGCGAAGAGGCCCGCACCGATCGCCCTTCCCAACAGTTGCGCAGCCTGAATGGCGAATGG
[124 nt withheld, positions 2729-2852]
C
[91 nt withheld, positions 2854-2944]
A
[49 nt withheld, positions 2946-2994]
CCTTTGACGTTGGAGTCCACGTTCTTT
[37 nt withheld, positions 3022-3058]
ACCCTATCTCGGTCTATTCTTTTGATTTATAAGGGATTTTGCCGATTTCGGCCTATTGGTTAAAAAATGA
GCTGATTTAACAAAAATTTAACGCGAATTTTAACAAAATATTAACGCTTACAATTTCCTGATGCGGTATT
TTCTCCTTACGCATCTGTGCGGTATTTCACACCGCATACGCGGATCTGCGCAGCACCATGGCCTGAAATA
ACCTCTGAAAGAGGAACTTGGTTAGGTACCTTCTGAGGCGGAAAGAACCAGCTGTGGAATGTGTGTCAGT
TAGGGTGTGGAAAGTCCCCAGGCTCCCCAGCAGGCAGAAGTATGCAAAGCATGCATCTCAATTAGTCAGC
AACCAGGTGTGGAAAGTCCCCAGGCTCCCCAGCAGGCAGAAGTATGCAAAGCATGCATCTCAATTAGTCA
GCAACCATAGTCCCGCCCCTAACTCCGCCCATCCCGCCCCTAACTCCGCCCAGTTCCGCCCATTCTCCGC
CCCATGGCTGACTAATTTTTTTTATTTATGCAGAGGCCGAGGCCGCCTCGGCCTCTGAGCTATTCCAGAA
GTAGTGAGGAGGCTTTTTTGGAGGCCTAGGCTTTTGCAAAAAGCTTGATTCTTCTGACACAACAGTCTCG
AACTTAAGGCTAGAGCCACCATGATTGAACAAGATGGATTGCACGCAGGTTCTCCGGCCGCTTGGGTGGA
GAGGCTATTCGGCTATGACTGGGCACAACAGACAATCGGCTGCTCTGATGCCGCCGTGTTCCGGCTGTCA
GCGCAGGGGCGCCCGGTTCTTTTTGTCAAGACCGACCTGTCCGGTGCCCTGAATGAACTGCAGGACGAGG
CAGCGCGGCTATCGTGGCTGGCCACGACGGGCGTTCCTTGCGCAGCTGTGCTCGACGTTGTCACTGAAGC
GGGAAGGGACTGGCTGCTATTGGGCGAAGTGCCGGGGCAGGATCTCCTGTCATCTCACCTTGCTCCTGCC
GAGAAAGTATCCATCATGGCTGATGCAATGCGGCGGCTGCATACGCTTGATCCGGCTACCTGCCCATTCG
ACCACCAAGCGAAACATCGCATCGAGCGAGCACGTACTCGGATGGAAGCCGGTCTTGTCGATCAGGATGA
TCTGGACGAAGAGCATCAGGGGCTCGCGCCAGCCGAACTGTTCGCCAGGCTCAAGGCGCGCATGCCCGAC
GGCGAGGATCTCGTCGTGACCCATGGCGATGCCTGCTTGCCGAATATCATGGTGGAAAATGGCCGCTTTT
CTGGATTCATCGACTGTGGCCGGCTGGGTGTGGCGGACCGCTATCAGGACATAGCGTTGGCTACCCGTGA
TATTGCTGAAGAGCTTGGCGGCGAATGGGCTGACCGCTTCCTCGTGCTTTACGGTATCGCCGCTCCCGAT
TCGCAGCGCATCGCCTTCTATCGCCTTCTTGACGAGTTCTTCTGAGCGGGACTCTGGGGTTCGAAATGAC
CGACCAAGCGACGCCCAACCTGCCATCACGATGGCCGCAATAAAATATCTTTATTTTCATTACATCTGTG
TGTTGGTTTTTTGTGTGAATCGATAGCGATAAGGATCCGCGTATGGTGCACTCTCAGTACAATCTGCTCT
GATGCCGCATAGTTAAGCCAGCCCCGACACCCGCCAACACCCGCTGACGCGCCCTGACGGGCTTGTCTGC
TCCCGGCATCCGCTTACAGACAAGCTGTGACCGTCTCCGGGAGCTGCATGTGTCAGAGGTTTTCACCGTC
ATCACCGAAACGCGCGAGACGAAAGGGCCTCGTGATACGCCTATTTTTATAGGTTAATGTCATGATAATA
ATGGTTTCTTAGACGTCAGGTGGCACTTTTCGGGGAAATGTGCGCGGAACCCCTATTTGTTTATTTTTCT
AAATACATTCAAATATGTATCCGCTCATGAGACAATAACCCTGATAAATGCTTCAATAATATTGAAAAAG
GAAGAGTATGAGTATTCAACATTTCCGTGTCGCCCTTATTCCCTTTTTTGCGGCATTTTGCCTTCCTGTT
TTTGCTCACCCAGAAACGCTGGTGAAAGTAAAAGATGCTGAAGATCAGTTGGGTGCACGAGTGGGTTACA
TCGAACTGGATCTCAACAGCGGTAAGATCCTTGAGAGTTTTCGCCCCGAAGAACGTTTTCCAATGATGAG
CACTTTTAAAGTTCTGCTATGTGGCGCGGTATTATCCCGTATTGACGCCGGGCAAGAGCAACTCGGTCGC
CGCATACACTATTCTCAGAATGACTTGGTTGAGTACTCACCAGTCACAGAAAAGCATCTTACGGATGGCA
TGACAGTAAGAGAATTATGCAGTGCTGCCATAACCATGAGTGATAACACTGCGGCCAACTTACTTCTGAC
AACGATCGGAGGACCGAAGGAGCTAACCGCTTTTTTGCACAACATGGGGGATCATGTAACTCGCCTTGAT
CGTTGGGAACCGGAGCTGAATGAAGCCATACCAAACGACGAGCGTGACACCACGATGCCTGTAGCAATGG
CAACAACGTTGCGCAAACTATTAACTGGCGAACTACTTACTCTAGCTTCCCGGCAACAATTAATAGACTG
GATGGAGGCGGATAAAGTTGCAGGACCACTTCTGCGCTCGGCCCTTCCGGCTGGCTGGTTTATTGCTGAT
AAATCTGGAGCCGGTGAGCGTGGGTCTCGCGGTATCATTGCAGCACTGGGGCCAGATGGTAAGCCCTCCC
GTATCGTAGTTATCTACACGACGGGGAGTCAGGCAACTATGGATGAACGAAATAGACAGATCGCTGAGAT
AGGTGCCTCACTGATTAAGCATTGGTAACTGTCAGACCAAGTTTACTCATATATACTTTAGATTGATTTA
AAACTTCATTTTTAATTTAAAAGGATCTAGGTGAAGATCCTTTTTGATAATCTCATGACCAAAATCCCTT
AACGTGAGTTTTCGTTCCACTGAGCGTCAGACCCCGTAGAAAAGATCAAAGGATCTTCTTGAGATCCTTT
TTTTCTGCGCGTAATCTGCTGCTTGCAAACAAAAAAACCACCGCTACCAGCGGTGGTTTGTTTGCCGGAT
CAAGAGCTACCAACTCTTTTTCCGAAGGTAACTGGCTTCAGCAGAGCGCAGATACCAAATACTGTTCTTC
TAGTGTAGCCGTAGTTAGGCCACCACTTCAAGAACTCTGTAGCACCGCCTACATACCTCGCTCTGCTAAT
CCTGTTACCAGTGGCTGCTGCCAGTGGCGATAAGTCGTGTCTTACCGGGTTGGACTCAAGACGATAGTTA
CCGGATAAGGCGCAGCGGTCGGGCTGAACGGGGGGTTCGTGCACACAGCCCAGCTTGGAGCGAACGACCT
ACACCGAACTGAGATACCTACAGCGTGAGCTATGAGAAAGCGCCACGCTTCCCGAAGGGAGAAAGGCGGA
CAGGTATCCGGTAAGCGGCAGGGTCGGAACAGGAGAGCGCACGAGGGAGCTTCCAGGGGGAAACGCCTGG
TATCTTTATAGTCCTGTCGGGTTTCGCCACCTCTGACTTGAGCGTCGATTTTTGTGATGCTCGTCAGGGG
GGCGGAGCCTATGGAAAAACGCCAGCAACGCGGCCTTTTTACGGTTCCTGGCCTTTTGCTGGCCTTTTGC
TCACATGGCTCGACAGATCTTCAATATTGGCCATTAGCCATATTATTCATTGGTTATATAGCATAAATCA
ATATTGGCTATTGGCCATTGCATACGTTGTATCTATATCATAATATGTACATTTATATTGGCTCATGTCC
AATATGACCGCCATGTTGGCATTGATTATTGACTAGTTATTAATAGTAATCAATTACGGGGTCATTAGTT
CATAGCCCATATATGGAGTTCCGCGTTACATAACTTACGGTAAATGGCCCGCCTGGCTGACCGCCCAACG
ACCCCCGCCCATTGACGTCAATAATGACGTATGTTCCCATAGTAACGCCAATAGGGACTTTCCATTGACG
TCAATGGGTGGAGTATTTACGGTAAACTGCCCACTTGGCAGTACATCAAGTGTATCATATGCCAAGTCCG
CCCCCTATTGACGTCAATGACGGTAAATGGCCCGCCTGGCATTATGCCCAGTACATGACCTTACGGGACT
TTCCTACTTGGCAGTACATCTACGTATTAGTCATCGCTATTACCATG
Features (pLannotate 1.2.2; 20 found; start..end, strand, type, name):
      1..212     +  promoter       CMV promoter: human cytomegalovirus (CMV) immediate early promoter
    373..505     +  intron         chimeric intron: chimera between introns from human β-globin and immunoglobulin heavy chain genes
    550..568     +  promoter       T7 promoter: promoter for bacteriophage T7 RNA polymerase
    585..2339    +  CDS            Kcnc1: KCNC1_RAT - Experimental evidence at protein level: Swiss-Prot protein existence level 1. Voltage-gated potassium channel that plays an important role in the rapid repolarization of fast-firing brain neurons. The channel opens in response to the voltage difference across the membrane, forming a potassium-selective channel through which potassium ions pass in accordance with their electrochemical gradient (PubMed:10482766, PubMed:14679187). Can form functional homotetrameric channels and heterotetrameric channels that contain variable proportions of KCNC2, and possibly other family members as w
   2346..2374    +  CDS            3xHA (fragment): three tandem HA epitope tags
   2387..2404    -  promoter       T3 promoter (fragment): promoter for bacteriophage T3 RNA polymerase
   2422..2543    -  polyA_signal   SV40 poly(A) signal: SV40 polyadenylation signal
   2566..2634    -  CDS            large T antigen (fragment): large T antigen from SV40 (simian virus 40)
   2658..2725    +  CDS            lacZα (fragment): LacZα fragment of β-galactosidase; lacZ fragment
   2729..3157    +  rep_origin     f1 ori (sequence partly withheld): f1 bacteriophage origin of replication; arrow indicates direction of (+) strand synthesis
   3185..3236    -  misc_feature   bom (fragment): basis of mobility region from pBR322
   3301..3658    +  promoter       SV40 promoter: SV40 enhancer and early promoter
   3709..4500    +  CDS            neo: KKA2_KLEPN - Also known as kan, nptII. Experimental evidence at protein level: Swiss-Prot protein existence level 1. Resistance to kanamycin, neomycin, paromomycin, ribostamycin, butirosin and gentamicin B. From Klebsiella pneumoniae.
   4567..4615    +  polyA_signal   poly(A) signal: synthetic polyadenylation signal
   4635..4689    -  misc_feature   bom (fragment): basis of mobility region from pBR322
   4791..4826    -  CDS            rop (fragment): Rop protein, which maintains plasmids at low copy number; rop
   4921..5025    +  promoter       AmpR promoter: bla
   5026..5886    +  CDS            AmpR: β-lactamase; bla; confers resistance to ampicillin, carbenicillin, and related antibiotics
   6057..6645    +  rep_origin     ori: high-copy-number ColE1/pMB1/pBR322/pUC origin of replication
   6858..7235    +  enhancer       CMV enhancer: human cytomegalovirus immediate early enhancer
