[The description below was written by a language model from this plasmid's Addgene catalogue record and pLannotate feature annotations shown in this document.]
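Description:
rat Kv3.1-HA is a mammalian expression plasmid built on the pCI-neo backbone that carries the rat Kcnc1 coding sequence, encoding the Shaw-related voltage-gated potassium channel Kv3.1, which contributes to rapid repolarization in fast-firing neurons. The full sequence record is about 7.2 kb. In bacteria the plasmid is maintained at high copy through a ColE1/pUC-type origin and selected with ampicillin via the β-lactamase gene. An f1 origin is also present, allowing single-stranded DNA production.

Expression of the channel is driven by the human cytomegalovirus immediate-early enhancer and promoter, followed by a chimeric β-globin/immunoglobulin heavy chain intron that generally improves transcript processing and expression. The transcript is terminated by an SV40 polyadenylation signal. A T7 promoter lies just upstream of the open reading frame and a T3 promoter fragment sits downstream in the opposite orientation, so in vitro transcription of the insert is possible. The Kv3.1 coding sequence is fused at its C terminus to an HA epitope. The annotation detects this as a short fragment matching a 3xHA element, which is consistent with a single HA tag. The tag permits antibody-based detection or immunoprecipitation of the channel. The depositor notes an I350N substitution relative to the reference rat protein, which users should bear in mind when interpreting functional data.

A separate cassette, consisting of the SV40 enhancer/early promoter, the neomycin phosphotransferase gene and a synthetic polyadenylation signal, allows G418 selection of stably transfected mammalian cells. The stated purpose is expression of rat Kv3.1 in mammalian cells, and the associated publication concerns modulation of Shaw-like potassium channels.
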