Addgene plasmid #113055: rat Kv3.1-HA
Purpose: Expresses rat Kv3.1 in mammalian cells
Depositing lab: Federico Sesti. Publication: An evolutionarily conserved mode of modulation of Shaw-like K(+) channels. Cotella D, Hernandez-Enriquez B, Duan Z, Wu X, Gazula VR, Brown MR, Kaczmarek LK, Sesti F. FASEB J. 2013 Apr;27(4):1381-93. doi: 10.1096/fj.12-222778. Epub 2012 Dec 11. PubMed 23233530.
Backbone
  Vector backbone: pCI-neo
  Vector type: Mammalian Expression
Growth in bacteria
  Bacterial resistance: Ampicillin, 100 μg/mL
  Growth temperature: 37°C
  Growth strain: DH5alpha
  Copy number: High Copy
Gene/Insert
  Gene/Insert name: rat Kv3.1
  Species: R. norvegicus (rat)
  Entrez Gene: Kcnc1 (a.k.a. KShIIIB, Kv3.1, Kv4, NGK2-KV4)
  Tag / fusion protein: HA (C terminal on insert)
  Cloning method: TOPO Cloning
Terms and licenses: Academic/Nonprofit Terms; Industry Terms: Not Available to Industry
Depositor comments: This plasmid contains a mutation an I350N in Kv3.1 compared to the reference NP_036988.1.
How to cite: rat Kv3.1-HA was a gift from Federico Sesti (Addgene plasmid # 113055 ; http://n2t.net/addgene:113055 ; RRID:Addgene_113055)
